>Addgene plasmid #41157 | pRcCMV myc-Plk1 K82R (Nigg LA184) | addgene partial sequence | sequence record 55533 | CMV-F 5'-CGCAAATGGGCGGTAGGCGTG-3'
AGCAGAGCTCTCTGGCTAACTAGAGAACCCACTGCTTACTGGCTTATCGAAATTAATACGACTCACTATA
GGGAGACCCAAGCTTGCTTACATTTGCTTCTGACACAACTGTGTTCACTAGCAACCTCAAACAGACACCA
TGGAGCAGAAGCTGATCTCCGAGGAGGACCTGAACATGAATTCCTGCAGCCCGGGATCCATGAGTGCTGC
AGTGACTGCAGGGAAGCTGGCACGGGCACCGGCCGACCCTGGGAAAGCCGGGGTCCCCGGAGTTGCAGCT
CCCGGAGCTCCGGCGGCGGCTCCACCGGCGAAAGAGATCCCGGAGGTCCTAGTGGACCCACGCAGCCGGC
GGCGCTATGTGCGGGGCCGCTTTTTGGGCAAGGGCGGCTTTGCCAAGTGCTTCGAGATCTCGGACGCGGA
CACCAAGGAGGTGTTCGCGGGCAGGATTGTGCCTAAGTCTCTGCTGCTCAAGCCGCACCAGAGGGAGAAG
ATGTCCATGGAAATATCCATTCACCGCAGCCTCGCCCACCAGCACGTCGTAGGATTCCACGGCTTTTTCG
AGGACAACGACTTCGTGTTCGTGGTGTTGGAGCTCTGCCGCCGGAGGTCTCTCCTGGAGCTGCACAAGAG
GAGGAAAGCCCTGACTGAGCCTGAGGCCCGATACTACCTACGGCAAATTGTGCTTGGCTGCCAGTACCTG
CACCGAAACCGAGTTATTCATCGAGACCTCAAGCTGGGCAACCTTTTCCTGAATGAAGATCTGGAGGTGA
AAATAGGGGATTTTGGACTGGCAACCAAAGTCGAATATGACGG
