[The description below was written by a language model from this plasmid's Addgene catalogue record.]
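Description:
pRcCMV myc-Plk1 K82R is a mammalian expression plasmid built on the commercial pRc/CMV backbone, with a total size of about 7.7 kb (roughly 5.5 kb of backbone plus a 2.2 kb insert). It is propagated in E. coli under ampicillin selection, and it carries a neomycin resistance marker that allows G418 selection of transfected mammalian cells, so it can be used for stable line generation as well as transient expression. The record does not list the bacterial origin or copy number. No feature table is provided, so finer details of the backbone elements cannot be confirmed, although the listed 3′ sequencing primer implies a BGH polyadenylation region downstream of the insert.

The payload is human polo-like kinase 1 (PLK1, also known as STPK13), cloned between HindIII and XbaI sites and transcribed from the CMV immediate-early promoter, which gives strong constitutive expression in most mammalian cell types. The protein carries an N-terminal Myc epitope tag, which allows detection or immunoprecipitation with anti-Myc antibodies and distinguishes it from endogenous Plk1. The insert bears a K82R substitution. The record does not state its functional consequence, but this lysine lies in the ATP-binding region of the kinase domain, and its replacement with arginine is generally used to produce a catalytically inactive form.

The construct therefore most likely serves as a kinase-dead control or interfering counterpart to wild-type or activated Plk1 constructs. The associated publication identified Plk1 as a target of the DNA damage checkpoint, which fits its use in studies of mitotic entry, cell-cycle progression and checkpoint signalling in cultured mammalian cells.
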