Addgene plasmid #41157: pRcCMV myc-Plk1 K82R (Nigg LA184)
Depositing lab: Erich Nigg. Depositing organization: University of Basel. Publication: Polo-like kinase-1 is a target of the DNA damage checkpoint. Smits VA, Klompmaker R, Arnaud L, Rijksen G, Nigg EA, Medema RH. Nat Cell Biol. 2000 Sep;2(9):672-6. 10.1038/35023629 PubMed 10980711.
Backbone
  Vector backbone: pRc/CMV
  Backbone manufacturer: Invitrogen
  Backbone size w/o insert (bp): 5527
  Total vector size (bp): 7746
  Vector type: Mammalian Expression
  Selectable markers: Neomycin (select with G418)
Growth in bacteria
  Bacterial resistance: Ampicillin, 100 μg/mL
  Growth temperature: 37°C
  Growth strain: DH5alpha
  Copy number: Unknown
Gene/Insert
  Gene/Insert name: Plk1 (alt names: STPK13; polo-like kinase 1; serine/threonine-protein kinase 13)
  Species: H. sapiens (human)
  Insert size (bp): 2219
  Mutation: K82R
  GenBank ID: NM_005030.3 X73458.1
  Entrez Gene: PLK1 (a.k.a. PLK, STPK13)
  Promoter: CMV
  Tag / fusion protein: Myc (N terminal on insert)
  Cloning method: Restriction Enzyme; 5′ cloning site HindIII (not destroyed); 3′ cloning site XbaI (unknown if destroyed)
  Sequencing primers: 5′ CMV-F; 3′ BGH-rev
Terms and licenses: Academic/Nonprofit Terms; Industry Terms: Not Available to Industry
How to cite: pRcCMV myc-Plk1 K82R (Nigg LA184) was a gift from Erich Nigg (Addgene plasmid # 41157 ; http://n2t.net/addgene:41157 ; RRID:Addgene_41157)
